Addgene plasmid #127022: pJUMP18-arsR_O
Purpose: Basic Part O- ORF; arsR; transcription factor
Depositing lab: Chris French. Depositing organization: University of Edinburgh. Publication: Joint universal modular plasmids (JUMP): a flexible vector platform for synthetic biology. Valenzuela-Ortega M, French C. Synth Biol (Oxf). 2021 Feb 2;6(1):ysab003. doi: 10.1093/synbio/ysab003. eCollection 2021. PubMed 33623824.
Backbone
  Vector backbone: pJUMP18-Uac
  Backbone manufacturer: Backbone derived from SEVA.
  Vector type: Bacterial Expression, Synthetic Biology
Growth in bacteria
  Bacterial resistance: Ampicillin, 100 μg/mL
  Growth temperature: 37°C
  Growth strain: JM109
  Copy number: High Copy
Gene/Insert
  Gene/Insert name: Part arsR_o
  Species: Synthetic
  Mutation: None
  Cloning method: Restriction Enzyme; 5′ cloning site Unknown (unknown if destroyed)
Terms and licenses: Academic/Nonprofit Terms; Industry Terms: Not Available to Industry
Depositor comments: Part based on sequence from iGEM part BBa_J33201 Please visit https://www.biorxiv.org/content/10.1101/799585v1 for bioRxiv preprint.
How to cite: pJUMP18-arsR_O was a gift from Chris French (Addgene plasmid # 127022 ; http://n2t.net/addgene:127022 ; RRID:Addgene_127022)
