[The description below was written by a language model from this plasmid's Addgene catalogue record and pLannotate feature annotations shown in this document.]
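Description:
pJUMP18-arsR_O is a small (about 3 kb) bacterial part-storage plasmid from the Joint Universal Modular Plasmids (JUMP) platform, a SEVA-derived vector family for modular synthetic biology assembly. It is built on the pJUMP18-Uac backbone and carries a "Basic Part O", meaning an open reading frame module, encoding ArsR, the arsenic-responsive transcriptional repressor. The depositor notes that the part is synthetic and based on an iGEM registry part. The automated annotation recognises only a fragment of the coding region, by similarity to a Pseudomonas putida ArsR homologue. This reflects a partial database match and should not be read as the source species of the part. The ORF sits between BioBrick prefix and suffix sequences. No promoter or ribosome binding site is annotated directly upstream of it, which is consistent with a promoterless basic part intended to be combined with other modules, not expressed as it stands. The cloning sites used are not recorded.

The plasmid is maintained at high copy in E. coli through a ColE1/pUC-type origin and is selected with ampicillin via the TEM beta-lactamase gene and its native promoter, followed by an fd terminator. An incP oriT is present, which would allow conjugative mobilisation when transfer functions are supplied in trans. The lambda t0 and rrnB T1 terminators flank the cargo region and insulate it from read-through transcription. A short lacI fragment and a CAP binding site lie just upstream, probably remnants of a lac-derived cassette in the backbone. The part is typically used as a source of the arsR coding sequence for assembling transcription units such as arsenic-responsive regulatory circuits and biosensors.
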