Features (pLannotate 1.2.2; 12 found; start..end, strand, type, name):
     39..60      +  misc_feature   BioBrick prefix: BioBrick prefix for parts that do not start with "ATG"
     98..322     +  CDS            arsR2 (fragment): ARSR2_PSEPK - Also known as arsR-II
    457..477     +  misc_feature   BioBrick suffix: universal suffix for all parts
    511..605     +  terminator     lambda t0 terminator: transcription terminator from phage lambda
    678..769     +  promoter       AmpR promoter: bla
    770..1627    +  CDS            bla: BLAT_ECOLX - Experimental evidence at protein level: Swiss-Prot protein existence level 1. TEM-type are the most prevalent beta-lactamases in enterobacteria; they hydrolyze the beta-lactam bond in susceptible beta-lactam antibiotics, thus conferring resistance to penicillins and cephalosporins. TEM-3 and TEM-4 are capable of hydrolyzing cefotaxime and ceftazidime. TEM-5 is capable of hydrolyzing ceftazidime. TEM-6 is capable of hydrolyzing ceftazidime and aztreonam. TEM-8/CAZ-2, TEM- 16/CAZ-7 and TEM-24/CAZ-6 are markedly active against ceftazidime. IRT- 4 shows resistance to beta-lactamase in
   1634..1673    +  terminator     fd terminator: central terminator from bacteriophage fd (Otsuka and Kunisawa, 1982)
   1820..1928    +  oriT           oriT: incP origin of transfer
   1964..2552    +  rep_origin     ori: high-copy-number ColE1/pMB1/pBR322/pUC origin of replication
   2735..2827    +  CDS            lacI (fragment): lac repressor; lacI; The lac repressor binds to the lac operator to inhibit transcription in E. coli. This inhibition can be relieved by adding lactose or isopropyl-β-D-thiogalactopyranoside (IPTG).
   2840..2861    +  protein_bind   CAP binding site: CAP binding activates transcription in the presence of cAMP. E. coli catabolite activator protein
   2895..2981    -  terminator     rrnB T1 terminator: Escherichia coli rrnB; transcription terminator T1 from the E. coli rrnB gene
>Addgene plasmid #127022 | pJUMP18-arsR_O | addgene full sequence | sequence record 248395 | Addgene NGS Result
TTAATTAAGGAGTTTTGCAGGTGCACCTGCTTTTCGCTGAATTCGCGGCCGCTTCTAGAGGGTCTGCGAT
GTTTGGTCTCTAGCCTCATTTCTGTTACCCATCCAATTGTTCAAAATTCTTGCTGATGAAACCCGTCTGG
GCATCGTTTTACTGCTCAGCGAACTGGGAGAGTTATGCGTCTGCGATCTCTGCACTGCTCTCGACCAGTC
GCAGCCCAAGATCTCCCGCCACCTGGCATTGCTGCGTGAAAGCGGGCTATTGCTGGACCGCAAGCAAGGT
AAGTGGGTTCATTACCGCTTATCACCGCATATTCCAGCATGGGCGGCGAAAATTATTGATGAGGCCTGGC
GATGTGAACAGGAAAAGGTTCAGGCGATTGTCCGCAACCTGGCTCGACAAAACTGTTCCGGGGACAGTAA
GAACATTTGCAGTTCGTGAGACCTTTCATCGCGACCTACTAGTAGCGGCCGCTGCAGGGAGTTGTCTTCG
AAGACTTCGCTCTAGTCTTGGACTCCTGTTGATAGATCCAGTAATGACCTCAGAACTCCATCTGGATTTG
TTCAGAACGCTCGGTTGCCGCCGGGCGTTTTTTATTGGTGAGAATCCAGGGGTCCCCAATAATTACGATT
TAAATTAGTAGCCCGCCTAATGAGCGGGCTTTTTTTTAATTCCCCTATTTGTTTATTTTTCTAAATACAT
TCAAATATGTATCCGCTCATGAGACAATAACCCTGATAAATGCTTCAATAATATTGAAAAAGGAAGAGTA
TGAGCATTCAGCATTTTCGTGTGGCGCTGATTCCGTTTTTTGCGGCGTTTTGCCTGCCGGTGTTTGCGCA
TCCGGAAACCCTGGTGAAAGTGAAAGATGCGGAAGATCAACTGGGTGCGCGCGTGGGCTATATTGAACTG
GATCTGAACAGCGGCAAAATTCTGGAATCTTTTCGTCCGGAAGAACGTTTTCCGATGATGAGCACCTTTA
AAGTGCTGCTGTGCGGTGCGGTTCTGAGCCGTGTGGATGCGGGCCAGGAACAACTGGGCCGTCGTATTCA
TTATAGCCAGAACGATCTGGTGGAATATAGCCCGGTGACCGAAAAACATCTGACCGATGGCATGACCGTG
CGTGAACTGTGCAGCGCGGCGATTACCATGAGCGATAACACCGCGGCGAACCTGCTGCTGACGACCATTG
GCGGTCCGAAAGAACTGACCGCGTTTCTGCATAACATGGGCGATCATGTGACCCGTCTGGATCGTTGGGA
ACCGGAACTGAACGAAGCGATTCCGAACGATGAACGTGATACCACCATGCCGGCAGCAATGGCGACCACC
CTGCGTAAACTGCTGACGGGTGAGCTGCTGACCCTGGCAAGCCGCCAGCAACTGATTGATTGGATGGAAG
CGGATAAAGTGGCGGGTCCGCTGCTGCGTAGCGCGCTGCCGGCTGGCTGGTTTATTGCGGATAAAAGCGG
TGCGGGCGAACGTGGCAGCCGTGGCATTATTGCGGCGCTGGGCCCGGATGGTAAACCGAGCCGTATTGTG
GTGATTTATACCACCGGCAGCCAGGCGACGATGGATGAACGTAACCGTCAGATTGCGGAAATTGGCGCGA
GCCTGATTAAACATTGGTAAACCGATACAATTAAAGGCTCCTTTTGGAGCCTTTTTTTTTGGACGACCCT
TGTCCTTTTCCGCTGCATAACCCTGCTTCGGGGTCATTATAGCGATTTTTTCGGTATATCCATCCTTTTT
CGCACGATATACAGGATTTTGCCAAAGGGTTCGTGTAGACTTTCCTTGGTGTATCCAACGGCGTCAGCCG
GGCAGGATAGGTGAAGTAGGCCCACCCGCGAGCGGGTGTTCCTTCTTCACTGTCCCTTATTCGCACCTGG
CGGTGCTCAACGGGAATCCTGCTCTGCGAGGCTGGCCGTAGGCCGGCCCCGTAGAAAAGATCAAAGGATC
TTCTTGAGATCCTTTTTTTCTGCGCGTAATCTGCTGCTTGCAAACAAAAAAACCACCGCTACCAGCGGTG
GTTTGTTTGCCGGATCAAGAGCTACCAACTCTTTTTCCGAAGGTAACTGGCTTCAGCAGAGCGCAGATAC
CAAATACTGTTCTTCTAGTGTAGCCGTAGTTAGGCCACCACTTCAAGAACTCTGTAGCACCGCCTACATA
CCTCGCTCTGCTAATCCTGTTACCAGTGGCTGCTGCCAGTGGCGATAAGTCGTGTCTTACCGGGTTGGAC
TCAAGACGATAGTTACCGGATAAGGCGCAGCGGTCGGGCTGAACGGGGGGTTCGTGCACACAGCCCAGCT
TGGAGCGAACGACCTACACCGAACTGAGATACCTACAGCGTGAGCTATGAGAAAGCGCCACGCTTCCCGA
AGGGAGAAAGGCGGACAGGTATCCGGTAAGCGGCAGGGTCGGAACAGGAGAGCGCACGAGGGAGCTTCCA
GGGGGAAACGCCTGGTATCTTTATAGTCCTGTCGGGTTTCGCCACCTCTGACTTGAGCGTCGATTTTTGT
GATGCTCGTCAGGGGGGCGGAGCCTATGGAAAAACGCCAGCAACGCGGCCTTTTTACGGTTCCTGGCCTT
TTGCTGGCCTTTTGCTCACATGTTCTTTCCTGCGTTATCCCCTGATTCTGTGGATAACCGTATTACCGCC
TTTGAGTGAGCTGATACCGCTCGCCGCAGCCGAACGACCGAGCGCAGCGAGTCAGTGAGCGAGGAAGCGG
AAGAGCGCCCAATACGCAAACCGCCTCTCCCCGCGCGTTGGCCGATTCATTAATGCAGCTGGCACGACAG
GTTTCCCGACTGGAAAGCGGGCAGTGAGCGCAACGCAATTAATGTGAGTTAGCTCACTCATTAGGCAGGC
GCGCCCAGCTGTCTAGGGCGGCGGATTTGTCCTACTCAGGAGAGCGTTCACCGACAAACAACAGATAAAA
CGAAAGGCCCAGTCTTTCGACTGAGCCTTTCGTTTTATTTGATGCCT
